Addgene plasmid #168454: pTL393
Purpose: pGBKT7 yeast two-hybrid plasmid
Depositing lab: Sophien Kamoun. Depositing organization: Sainsbury Laboratory, Norwich. Publication: A single amino acid polymorphism in a conserved effector of the multihost blast fungus pathogen expands host-target binding spectrum. Bentham AR, Petit-Houdenot Y, Win J, Chuma I, Terauchi R, Banfield MJ, Kamoun S, Langner T. PLoS Pathog. 2021 Nov 10;17(11):e1009957. doi: 10.1371/journal.ppat.1009957. eCollection 2021 Nov. PubMed 34758051.
Backbone
  Vector backbone: pGBKT7
  Vector type: Yeast Expression
Growth in bacteria
  Bacterial resistance: Kanamycin, 50 μg/mL
  Growth temperature: 37°C
  Growth strain: DH5alpha
  Copy number: High Copy
Gene/Insert
  Gene/Insert name: OsaHIP05 (Pi21)
  Species: Oryza sativa
  Cloning method: Unknown
Terms and licenses: Academic/Nonprofit Terms; Industry Terms: Not Available to Industry
How to cite: pTL393 was a gift from Sophien Kamoun (Addgene plasmid # 168454 ; http://n2t.net/addgene:168454 ; RRID:Addgene_168454)
