[The description below was written by a language model from this plasmid's Addgene catalogue record and pLannotate feature annotations shown in this document.]
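Description:
pTL393 is a yeast two-hybrid bait plasmid built on the pGBKT7 backbone, carrying a rice (Oryza sativa) insert recorded as OsaHIP05, also known as Pi21. It is a yeast–E. coli shuttle vector. In bacteria it replicates at high copy from a ColE1/pUC-type origin and is selected with kanamycin through the Tn5 aminoglycoside phosphotransferase gene (NeoR/KanR), which is driven by the AmpR promoter. In Saccharomyces cerevisiae it is maintained episomally by the 2μ origin and selected by tryptophan prototrophy through the TRP1 marker and its native promoter. An f1 origin is also present, along with several short backbone remnants (lac regulatory elements and fragments of lacI, lacZα, rop, bom and ble) that have no evident functional role here.

The expression cassette uses the constitutive yeast ADH1 promoter to drive the GAL4 DNA-binding domain, followed downstream on the same strand by the Pi21 coding sequence, an arrangement consistent with a GAL4 DBD–Pi21 bait fusion. The annotation matches only a fragment of about 300 nt of Pi21, so the insert may be a partial region or domain rather than the full-length protein; the record does not specify its boundaries. A T7 promoter lies between the DNA-binding domain and the insert, which allows in vitro transcription of the insert alone. The cassette ends with T7 and ADH1 terminators.

Pi21 is annotated as a rice protein involved in defence responses to the blast fungus Magnaporthe oryzae. Given the associated study on binding between blast fungus effectors and host targets, this plasmid is presumably paired with activation-domain prey constructs to test such interactions in yeast.
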