Features (pLannotate 1.2.2; 24 found; start..end, strand, type, name):
     30..734     +  promoter       ADH1 promoter: S. cerevisiae ADH1; promoter for alcohol dehydrogenase 1
    762..1202    +  CDS            GAL4 DNA binding domain: DNA binding domain of the GAL4 transcriptional activator; Saccharomyces cerevisiae GAL4 (truncated)
   1213..1231    +  promoter       T7 promoter: promoter for bacteriophage T7 RNA polymerase
   1305..1604    +  CDS            PI21 (fragment): PI21_ORYSJ - Also known as rMg40. Experimental evidence at transcript level: Swiss-Prot protein existence level 2. Involved in defense responses (PubMed:19696351, PubMed:26740780). Contributes to slowing defense responses toward Magnaporthe oryzae (PubMed:19696351). From Oryza sativa subsp. japonica (Rice).
   1634..1681    +  terminator     T7 terminator: transcription terminator for bacteriophage T7 RNA polymerase
   1708..1895    +  terminator     ADH1 terminator: S. cerevisiae ADH1; transcription terminator for the S. cerevisiae alcohol dehydrogenase 1 (ADH1) gene
   1943..1959    -  protein_bind   lac operator: The lac repressor binds to the lac operator to inhibit transcription in E. coli. This inhibition can be relieved by adding lactose or isopropyl-β-D-thiogalactopyranoside (IPTG). lac repressor encoded by lacI
   1967..1997    -  promoter       lac promoter: promoter for the E. coli lac operon
   2012..2033    -  protein_bind   CAP binding site: CAP binding activates transcription in the presence of cAMP. E. coli catabolite activator protein
   2046..2138    -  CDS            lacI (fragment): lac repressor; lacI; The lac repressor binds to the lac operator to inhibit transcription in E. coli. This inhibition can be relieved by adding lactose or isopropyl-β-D-thiogalactopyranoside (IPTG).
   2321..2909    -  rep_origin     ori: high-copy-number ColE1/pMB1/pBR322/pUC origin of replication
   3131..3147    +  polyA_signal   bGH poly(A) signal (fragment): bovine growth hormone polyadenylation signal
   3238..3285    -  polyA_signal   HSV TK poly(A) signal: herpes simplex virus thymidine kinase polyadenylation signal (Cole and Stacy, 1985)
   3344..3496    -  CDS            ble (fragment): BLE_KLEPN - Experimental evidence at protein level: Swiss-Prot protein existence level 1. Binding protein with a strong affinity to the bleomycin family of antibiotics. Binds to CL990; an antimitotic-antibiotic compound. From Klebsiella pneumoniae.
   3517..4311    -  CDS            NeoR/KanR: aminoglycoside phosphotransferase from Tn5; aph(3')-II (or nptII); confers resistance to neomycin, kanamycin, and G418 (Geneticin®)
   4312..4416    -  promoter       AmpR promoter: bla
   4443..5785    -  rep_origin     2μ ori: yeast 2μ plasmid origin of replication
   5853..5888    +  CDS            rop (fragment): Rop protein, which maintains plasmids at low copy number; rop
   5990..6039    +  misc_feature   bom (fragment): basis of mobility region from pBR322
   6178..6325    +  promoter       TRP1 promoter: S. cerevisiae TRP1
   6326..7000    +  CDS            TRP1: phosphoribosylanthranilate isomerase, required for tryptophan biosynthesis; S. cerevisiae TRP1; yeast auxotrophic marker
   7051..7102    +  misc_feature   bom (fragment): basis of mobility region from pBR322
   7130..7558    -  rep_origin     f1 ori (sequence partly withheld): f1 bacteriophage origin of replication; arrow indicates direction of (+) strand synthesis
   7562..29      -  CDS            lacZα (fragment) (across the origin): LacZα fragment of β-galactosidase; lacZ fragment
>Addgene plasmid #168454 | pTL393 | addgene full sequence | sequence record 349966 | Addgene NGS Result
CGGTGCGGGCCTCTTCGCTATTACGCCAGATCCTTTTGTTGTTTCCGGGTGTACAATATGGACTTCCTCT
TTTCTGGCAACCAAACCCATACATCGGGATTCCTATAATACCTTCGTTGGTCTCCCTAACATGTAGGTGG
CGGAGGGGAGATATACAATAGAACAGATACCAGACAAGACATAATGGGCTAAACAAGACTACACCAATTA
CACTGCCTCATTGATGGTGGTACATAACGAACTAATACTGTAGCCCTAGACTTGATAGCCATCATCATAT
CGAAGTTTCACTACCCTTTTTCCATTTGCCATCTATTGAAGTAATAATAGGCGCATGCAACTTCTTTTCT
TTTTTTTTCTTTTCTCTCTCCCCCGTTGTTGTCTCACCATATCCGCAATGACAAAAAAATGATGGAAGAC
ACTAAAGGAAAAAATTAACGACAAAGACAGCACCAACAGATGTCGTTGTTCCAGAGCTGATGAGGGGTAT
CTCGAAGCACACGAAACTTTTTCCTTCCTTCATTCACGCACACTACTCTCTAATGAGCAACGGTATACGG
CCTTCCTTCCAGTTACTTGAATTTGAAATAAAAAAAAGTTTGCTGTCTTGCTATCAAGTATAAATAGACC
TGCAATTATTAATCTTTTGTTTCCTCGTCATTGTTCTCGTTCCCTTTCTTCCTTGTTTCTTTTTCTGCAC
AATATTTCAAGCTATACCAAGCATACAATCAACTCCAAGCTTGAAGCAAGCCTCCTGAAAGATGAAGCTA
CTGTCTTCTATCGAACAAGCATGCGATATTTGCCGACTTAAAAAGCTCAAGTGCTCCAAAGAAAAACCGA
AGTGCGCCAAGTGTCTGAAGAACAACTGGGAGTGTCGCTACTCTCCCAAAACCAAAAGGTCTCCGCTGAC
TAGGGCACATCTGACAGAAGTGGAATCAAGGCTAGAAAGACTGGAACAGCTATTTCTACTGATTTTTCCT
CGAGAAGACCTTGACATGATTTTGAAAATGGATTCTTTACAGGATATAAAAGCATTGTTAACAGGATTAT
TTGTACAAGATAATGTGAATAAAGATGCCGTCACAGATAGATTGGCTTCAGTGGAGACTGATATGCCTCT
AACATTGAGACAGCATAGAATAAGTGCGACATCATCATCGGAAGAGAGTAGTAACAAAGGTCAAAGACAG
TTGACTGTATCGCCGGAATTTGTAATACGACTCACTATAGGGCGAGCCGCCATCATGGAGGAGCAGAAGC
TGATCTCAGAGGAGGACCTGCATATGGCCATGGAGGCCGAATTCATGGGTATTCTGGTGATTCTGGTGGA
CCTGCAGTGCTGCCGCTGCGATGCCAAAATCCGCAAAGTGCTGGGCTGCCTGGAGGAAGAATATTGCATT
GAAAAAGTGGAATATGATGTGAAAAACAACCGCGTGATTGTGCGCGGCAAATTCGATCCGGAAAAACTGT
GCAAGAAAATTTGGTGCAAAGCCGGTAAAATTATTAAAGAAATTCTGATTGTTGATGTGTGGCCGCCGCC
GTTACCTCAGCCTCCCCCTCCGTGTAAACCGCCGCCGTGCGAAAAACCGCCGGAAGATTGCAAAGGATCC
GTCGACCTGCAGCGGCCGCATAACTAGCATAACCCCTTGGGGCCTCTAAACGGGTCTTGAGGGGTTTTTT
GCGCGCTTGCAGCCAAGCTAATTCCGGGCGAATTTCTTATGATTTATGATTTTTATTATTAAATAAGTTA
TAAAAAAAATAAGTGTATACAAATTTTAAAGTGACTCTTAGGTTTTAAAACGAAAATTCTTATTCTTGAG
TAACTCTTTCCTGTAGGTCAGGTTGCTTTCTCAGGTATAGCATGAGGTCGCTCTTATTGACCACACCTCT
ACCGGCATGCAAGCTTGGCGTAATCATGGTCATAGCTGTTTCCTGTGTGAAATTGTTATCCGCTCACAAT
TCCACACAACATACGAGCCGGAAGCATAAAGTGTAAAGCCTGGGGTGCCTAATGAGTGAGCTAACTCACA
TTAATTGCGTTGCGCTCACTGCCCGCTTTCCAGTCGGGAAACCTGTCGTGCCAGCTGCATTAATGAATCG
GCCAACGCGCGGGGAGAGGCGGTTTGCGTATTGGGCGCTCTTCCGCTTCCTCGCTCACTGACTCGCTGCG
CTCGGTCGTTCGGCTGCGGCGAGCGGTATCAGCTCACTCAAAGGCGGTAATACGGTTATCCACAGAATCA
GGGGATAACGCAGGAAAGAACATGTGAGCAAAAGGCCAGCAAAAGGCCAGGAACCGTAAAAAGGCCGCGT
TGCTGGCGTTTTTCCATAGGCTCCGCCCCCCTGACGAGCATCACAAAAATCGACGCTCAAGTCAGAGGTG
GCGAAACCCGACAGGACTATAAAGATACCAGGCGTTTCCCCCTGGAAGCTCCCTCGTGCGCTCTCCTGTT
CCGACCCTGCCGCTTACCGGATACCTGTCCGCCTTTCTCCCTTCGGGAAGCGTGGCGCTTTCTCATAGCT
CACGCTGTAGGTATCTCAGTTCGGTGTAGGTCGTTCGCTCCAAGCTGGGCTGTGTGCACGAACCCCCCGT
TCAGCCCGACCGCTGCGCCTTATCCGGTAACTATCGTCTTGAGTCCAACCCGGTAAGACACGACTTATCG
CCACTGGCAGCAGCCACTGGTAACAGGATTAGCAGAGCGAGGTATGTAGGCGGTGCTACAGAGTTCTTGA
AGTGGTGGCCTAACTACGGCTACACTAGAAGAACAGTATTTGGTATCTGCGCTCTGCTGAAGCCAGTTAC
CTTCGGAAAAAGAGTTGGTAGCTCTTGATCCGGCAAACAAACCACCGCTGGTAGCGGTGGTTTTTTTGTT
TGCAAGCAGCAGATTACGCGCAGAAAAAAAGGATCTCAAGAAGATCCTTTGATCTTTTCTACGGGGTCTG
ACGCTCAGTGGAACGAAAACTCACGTTAAGGGATTTTGGTCATGAGATTATCAAAAAGGATCTTCACCTA
GATCCTTTTAAATTAAAAATGAAGTTTTAAATCAATCTAAAGTATATATGAGTAACCTGAGGCTATGGCA
GGGCCTGCCGCCCCGACGTTGGCTGCGAGCCCTGGGCCTTCACCCGAACTTGGGGGGTGGGGTGGGGAAA
AGGAAGAAACGCGGGCGTATTGGCCCCAATGGGGTCTCGGTGGGGTATCGACAGAGTGCCAGCCCTGGGA
CCGAACCCCGCGTTTATGAACAAACGACCCAACACCGTGCGTTTTATTCTGTCTTTTTATTGCCGTCATA
GCGCGGGTTCCTTCCGGTATTGTCTCCTTCCGTGTTTCAGTTAGCCTCCCCCTAGGGTGGGCGAAGAACT
CCAGCATGAGATCCCCGCGCTGGAGGATCATCCAGCCGGCGTCCCGGAAAACGATTCCGAAGCCCAACCT
TTCATAGAAGGCGGCGGTGGAATCGAAATCTCGTGATGGCAGGTTGGGCGTCGCTTGGTCGGTCATTTCG
AACCCCAGAGTCCCGCTCAGAAGAACTCGTCAAGAAGGCGATAGAAGGCGATGCGCTGCGAATCGGGAGC
GGCGATACCGTAAAGCACGAGGAAGCGGTCAGCCCATTCGCCGCCAAGCTCTTCAGCAATATCACGGGTA
GCCAACGCTATGTCCTGATAGCGGTCCGCCACACCCAGCCGGCCACAGTCGATGAATCCAGAAAAGCGGC
CATTTTCCACCATGATATTCGGCAAGCAGGCATCGCCATGAGTCACGACGAGATCCTCGCCGTCGGGCAT
GCTCGCCTTGAGCCTGGCGAACAGTTCGGCTGGCGCGAGCCCCTGATGCTCTTCGTCCAGATCATCCTGA
TCGACAAGACCGGCTTCCATCCGAGTACGTGCTCGCTCGATGCGATGTTTCGCTTGGTGGTCGAATGGGC
AGGTAGCCGGATCAAGCGTATGCAGCCGCCGCATTGCATCAGCCATGATGGATACTTTCTCGGCAGGAGC
AAGGTGAGATGACAGGAGATCCTGCCCCGGCACTTCGCCCAATAGCAGCCAGTCCCTTCCCGCTTCAGTG
ACAACGTCGAGCACAGCTGCGCAAGGAACGCCCGTCGTGGCCAGCCACGATAGCCGCGCTGCCTCGTCTT
GCAGTTCATTCAGGGCACCGGACAGGTCGGTCTTGACAAAAAGAACCGGGCGCCCCTGCGCTGACAGCCG
GAACACGGCGGCATCAGAGCAGCCGATTGTCTGTTGTGCCCAGTCATAGCCGAATAGCCTCTCCACCCAA
GCGGCCGGAGAACCTGCGTGCAATCCATCTTGTTCAATCATACTCTTCCTTTTTCAATATTATTGAAGCA
TTTATCAGGGTTATTGTCTCATGAGCGGATACATATTTGAATGTATTTAGAAAAATAAACAAATAGGGGT
TCCGCGCACATTTCCCCGAAAAGTGCCACCTGAACGAAGCATCTGTGCTTCATTTTGTAGAACAAAAATG
CAACGCGAGAGCGCTAATTTTTCAAACAAAGAATCTGAGCTGCATTTTTACAGAACAGAAATGCAACGCG
AAAGCGCTATTTTACCAACGAAGAATCTGTGCTTCATTTTTGTAAAACAAAAATGCAACGCGAGAGCGCT
AATTTTTCAAACAAAGAATCTGAGCTGCATTTTTACAGAACAGAAATGCAACGCGAGAGCGCTATTTTAC
CAACAAAGAATCTATACTTCTTTTTTGTTCTACAAAAATGCATCCCGAGAGCGCTATTTTTCTAACAAAG
CATCTTAGATTACTTTTTTTCTCCTTTGTGCGCTCTATAATGCAGTCTCTTGATAACTTTTTGCACTGTA
GGTCCGTTAAGGTTAGAAGAAGGCTACTTTGGTGTCTATTTTCTCTTCCATAAAAAAAGCCTGACTCCAC
TTCCCGCGTTTACTGATTACTAGCGAAGCTGCGGGTGCATTTTTTCAAGATAAAGGCATCCCCGATTATA
TTCTATACCGATGTGGATTGCGCATACTTTGTGAACAGAAAGTGATAGCGTTGATGATTCTTCATTGGTC
AGAAAATTATGAACGGTTTCTTCTATTTTGTCTCTATATACTACGTATAGGAAATGTTTACATTTTCGTA
TTGTTTTCGATTCACTCTATGAATAGTTCTTACTACAATTTTTTTGTCTAAAGAGTAATACTAGAGATAA
ACATAAAAAATGTAGAGGTCGAGTTTAGATGCAAGTTCAAGGAGCGAAAGGTGGATGGGTAGGTTATATA
GGGATATAGCACAGAGATATATAGCAAAGAGATACTTTTGAGCAATGTTTGTGGAAGCGGTATTCGCAAT
ATTTTAGTAGCTCGTTACAGTCCGGTGCGTTTTTGGTTTTTTGAAAGTGCGTCTTCAGAGCGCTTTTGGT
TTTCAAAAGCGCTCTGAAGTTCCTATACTTTCTAGAGAATAGGAACTTCGGAATAGGAACTTCAAAGCGT
TTCCGAAAACGAGCGCTTCCGAAAATGCAACGCGAGCTGCGCACATACAGCTCACTGTTCACGTCGCACC
TATATCTGCGTGTTGCCTGTATATATATATACATGAGAAGAACGGCATAGTGCGTGTTTATGCTTAAATG
CGTACTTATATGCGTCTATTTATGTAGGATGAAAGGTAGTCTAGTACCTCCTGTGATATTATCCCATTCC
ATGCGGGGTATCGTATGCTTCCTTCAGCACTACCCTTTAGCTGTTCTATATGCTGCCACTCCTCAATTGG
ATTAGTCTCATCCTTCAATGCTATCATTTCCTTTGATATTGGATCATACTAAGAAACCATTATTATCATG
ACATTAACCTATAAAAATAGGCGTATCACGAGGCCCTTTCGTCTCGCGCGTTTCGGTGATGACGGTGAAA
ACCTCTGACACATGCAGCTCCCGGAGACGGTCACAGCTTGTCTGTAAGCGGATGCCGGGAGCAGACAAGC
CCGTCAGGGCGCGTCAGCGGGTGTTGGCGGGTGTCGGGGCTGGCTTAACTATGCGGCATCAGAGCAGATT
GTACTGAGAGTGCACCATAGATCAACGACATTACTATATATATAATATAGGAAGCATTTAATAGAACAGC
ATCGTAATATATGTGTACTTTGCAGTTATGACGCCAGATGGCAGTAGTGGAAGATATTCTTTATTGAAAA
ATAGCTTGTCACCTTACGTACAATCTTGATCCGGAGCTTTTCTTTTTTTGCCGATTAAGAATTAATTCGG
TCGAAAAAAGAAAAGGAGAGGGCCAAGAGGGAGGGCATTGGTGACTATTGAGCACGTGAGTATACGTGAT
TAAGCACACAAAGGCAGCTTGGAGTATGTCTGTTATTAATTTCACAGGTAGTTCTGGTCCATTGGTGAAA
GTTTGCGGCTTGCAGAGCACAGAGGCCGCAGAATGTGCTCTAGATTCCGATGCTGACTTGCTGGGTATTA
TATGTGTGCCCAATAGAAAGAGAACAATTGACCCGGTTATTGCAAGGAAAATTTCAAGTCTTGTAAAAGC
ATATAAAAATAGTTCAGGCACTCCGAAATACTTGGTTGGCGTGTTTCGTAATCAACCTAAGGAGGATGTT
TTGGCTCTGGTCAATGATTACGGCATTGATATCGTCCAACTGCATGGAGATGAGTCGTGGCAAGAATACC
AAGAGTTCCTCGGTTTGCCAGTTATTAAAAGACTCGTATTTCCAAAAGACTGCAACATACTACTCAGTGC
AGCTTCACAGAAACCTCATTCGTTTATTCCCTTGTTTGATTCAGAAGCAGGTGGGACAGGTGAACTTTTG
GATTGGAACTCGATTTCTGACTGGGTTGGAAGGCAAGAGAGCCCCGAAAGCTTACATTTTATGTTAGCTG
GTGGACTGACGCCAGAAAATGTTGGTGATGCGCTTAGATTAAATGGCGTTATTGGTGTTGATGTAAGCGG
AGGTGTGGAGACAAATGGTGTAAAAGACTCTAACAAAATAGCAAATTTCGTCAAAAATGCTAAGAAATAG
GTTATTACTGAGTAGTATTTATTTAAGTATTGTTTGTGCACTTGCCGATCTATGCGGTGTGAAATACCGC
ACAGATGCGTAAGGAGAAAATACCGCATCAGGAAATTGTAAGCGTTAATATTTTGTTAAAATTCGCGTTA
AATTTTTGTTAAATCAGCTCATTTTTTAACCAATAGGCCGAAATCGGCAAAATCCCTTATAAATCAAAAG
AATAGACCGAGATAGGGT
[37 nt withheld, positions 7229-7265]
AAAGAACGTGGACTCCAACGTCAAAGG
[49 nt withheld, positions 7293-7341]
T
[91 nt withheld, positions 7343-7433]
G
[124 nt withheld, positions 7435-7558]
CCATTCGCCATTCAGGCTGCGCAACTGTTGGGAAGGGCGAT
