>Addgene plasmid #168454 | pTL393 | depositor partial sequence | sequence record 326554 | insert
GAATTCATGGGTATTCTGGTGATTCTGGTGGACCTGCAGTGCTGCCGCTGCGATGCCAAAATCCGCAAAG
TGCTGGGCTGCCTGGAGGAAGAATATTGCATTGAAAAAGTGGAATATGATGTGAAAAACAACCGCGTGAT
TGTGCGCGGCAAATTCGATCCGGAAAAACTGTGCAAGAAAATTTGGTGCAAAGCCGGTAAAATTATTAAA
GAAATTCTGATTGTTGATGTGTGGCCGCCGCCGTTACCTCAGCCTCCCCCTCCGTGTAAACCGCCGCCGT
GCGAAAAACCGCCGGAAGATTGCAAAGGATCC
